>Addgene plasmid #11746 | pCMV5B-Flag-Smurf2 wt | addgene full sequence | sequence record 169234 | Addgene NGS results
GGGCGATCGGTGCGGGCCTCTTCGCTATTACGCCAGCTGGCGAAAGGGGGATGTGCTGCAAGGCGATTAA
GTTGGGTAACGCCAGGGTTTTCCCAGTCACGACGTTGTAAAACGACGGCCAGTGCCAAGCTGATCTATAC
ATTGAATCAATATTGGCAATTAGCCATATTAGTCATTGGTTATATAGCATAAATCAATATTGGCTATTGG
CCATTGCATACGTTGTATCTATATCATAATATGTACATTTATATTGGCTCATGTCCAATATGACCGCCAT
GTTGACATTGATTATTGACTAGTTATTAATAGTAATCAATTACGGGGTCATTAGTTCATAGCCCATATAT
GGAGTTCCGCGTTACATAACTTACGGTAAATGGCCCGCCTGGCTGACCGCCCAACGACCCCCGCCCATTG
ACGTCAATAATGACGTATGTTCCCATAGTAACGCCAATAGGGACTTTCCATTGACGTCAATGGGTGGAGT
ATTTACGGTAAACTGCCCACTTGGCAGTACATCAAGTGTATCATATGCCAAGTCCGCCCCCTATTGACGT
CAATGACGGTAAATGGCCCGCCTGGCATTATGCCCAGTACATGACCTTACGGGACTTTCCTACTTGGCAG
TACATCTACGTATTAGTCATCGCTATTACCATGGTGATGCGGTTTTGGCAGTACACCAATGGGCGTGGAT
AGCGGTTTGACTCACGGGGATTTCCAAGTCTCCACCCCATTGACGTCAATGGGAGTTTGTTTTGGCACCA
AAATCAACGGGACTTTCCAAAATGTCGTAATAACCCCGCCCCGTTGACGCAAATGGGCGGTAGGCGTGTA
CGGTGGGAGGTCTATATAAGCAGAGCTCGTTTAGTGAACCGTCAGAATTGATCTGGTACCACGCGTATCG
ATACCATGGACTACAAGGACGACGATGACAAGGGTCGACAATCTAACCCCGGACGCCGGAGGAACGGGCC
CGTCAAGCTGCGCCTGACAGTACTCTGTGCAAAAAACCTGGTGAAAAAGGATTTTTTCCGACTTCCTGAT
CCATTTGCTAAGGTGGTGGTTGATGGATCTGGGCAATGCCATTCTACAGATACTGTGAAGAATACGCTTG
ATCCAAAGTGGAATCAGCATTATGACCTGTATATTGGAAAGTCTGATTCAGTTACGATCAGTGTATGGAA
TCACAAGAAGATCCATAAGAAACAAGGTGCTGGATTTCTCGGTTGTGTTCGTCTTCTTTCCAATGCCATC
AACCGCCTCAAAGACACTGGTTATCAGAGGTTGGATTTATGCAAACTCGGGCCAAATGACAATGATACAG
TTAGAGGACAGATAGTAGTAAGTCTTCAGTCCAGAGACCGAATAGGCACAGGAGGACAAGTTGTGGACTG
CAGTCGTTTATTTGATAACGATTTACCAGACGGCTGGGAAGAAAGGAGAACCGCCTCTGGAAGAATCCAG
TATCTAAACCATATAACAAGAACTACGCAATGGGAGCGCCCAACACGACCGGCATCCGAATATTCTAGCC
CTGGCAGACCTCTTAGCTGCTTTGTTGATGAGAACACTCCAATTAGTGGAACAAATGGTGCAACATGTGG
ACAGTCTTCAGATCCCAGGCTGGCAGAGAGGAGAGTCAGGTCACAACGACATAGAAATTACATGAGCAGA
ACACATTTACATACTCCTCCAGACCTACCAGAAGGCTATGAACAGAGGACAACGCAACAAGGCCAGGTGT
ATTTCTTACATACACAGACTGGTGTGAGCACATGGCATGATCCAAGAGTGCCCAGGGATCTTAGCAACAT
CAATTGTGAAGAGCTTGGTCCATTGCCTCCTGGATGGGAGATCCGTAATACGGCAACAGGCAGAGTTTAT
TTCGTTGACCATAACAACAGAACAACACAATTTACGGATCCTCGGCTGTCTGCTAACTTGCATTTAGTTT
TAAATCGGCAGAACCAATTGAAAGACCAACAGCAACAGCAAGTGGTATCGTTATGTCCTGATGACACAGA
ATGCCTGACAGTCCCAAGGTACAAGCGAGACCTGGTTCAGAAACTAAAAATTTTGCGGCAAGAACTTTCC
CAACAACAGCCTCAGGCAGGTCATTGCCGCATTGAGGTTTCCAGGGAAGAGATTTTTGAGGAATCATATC
GACAGGTCATGAAAATGAGACCAAAAGATCTCTGGAAGCGATTAATGATAAAATTTCGTGGAGAAGAAGG
CCTTGACTATGGAGGCGTTGCCAGGGAATGGTTGTATCTCTTGTCACATGAAATGTTGAATCCATACTAT
GGCCTCTTCCAGTATTCAAGAGATGATATTTATACATTGCAGATCAATCCTGATTCTGCAGTTAATCCGG
AACATTTATCCTATTTCCACTTTGTTGGACGAATAATGGGAATGGCTGTGTTTCATGGACATTATATTGA
TGGTGGTTTCACATTGCCTTTTTATAAGCAATTGCTTGGGAAGTCAATTACCTTGGATGACATGGAGTTA
GTAGATCCGGATCTTCACAACAGTTTAGTGTGGATACTTGAGAATGATATTACAGGTGTTTTGGACCATA
CCTTCTGTGTTGAACATAATGCATATGGTGAAATTATTCAGCATGAACTTAAACCAAATGGCAAAAGTAT
CCCTGTTAATGAAGAAAATAAAAAAGAATATGTCAGGCTCTATGTGAACTGGAGATTTTTACGAGGCATT
GAGGCTCAATTCTTGGCTCTGCAGAAAGGATTTAATGAAGTAATTCCACAACATCTGCTGAAGACATTTG
ATGAGAAGGAGTTAGAGCTCATTATTTGTGGACTTGGAAAGATAGATGTTAATGACTGGAAGGTAAACAC
CCGGTTAAAACACTGTACACCAGACAGCAACATTGTCAAATGGTTCTGGAAAGCTGTGGAGTTTTTTGAT
GAAGAGCGACGAGCAAGATTGCTTCAGTTTGTGACAGGATCCTCTCGAGTGCCTCTGCAGGGCTTCAAAG
CATTGCAAGGTGCTGCAGGCCCGAGACTCTTTACCATACACCAGATTGATGCCTGCACTAACAACCTGCC
GAAAGCCCACACTTGCTTCAATCGAATAGACATTCCACCCTATGAAAGCTATGAAAAGCTATATGAAAAG
CTGCTAACAGCCATTGAAGAAACATGTGGATTTGCTGTGGAATGACAATCTAGACCCGGGTGGCATCCCT
GTGACCCCTCCCCAGTGCCTCTCCTGGCCCTGGAAGTTGCCACTCCAGTGCCCACCAGCCTTGTCCTAAT
AAAATTAAGTTGCATCATTTTGTCTGACTAGGTGTCCTTCTATAATATTATGGGGTGGAGGGGGGTGGTA
TGGAGCAAGGGGCAAGTTGGGAAGACAACCTGTAGGGCCTGCGGGGTCTATTGGGAACCAAGCTGGAGTG
CAGTGGCACAATCTTGGCTCACTGCAATCTCCGCCTCCTGGGTTCAAGCGATTCTCCTGCCTCAGCCTCC
CGAGTTGTTGGGATTCCAGGCATGCATGACCAGGCTCAGCTAATTTTTGTTTTTTTGGTAGAGACGGGGT
TTCACCATATTGGCCAGGCTGGTCTCCAACTCCTAATCTCAGGTGATCTACCCACCTTGGCCTCCCAAAT
TGCTGGGATTACAGGCGTGAACCACTGCTCCCTTCCCTGTCCTTCTGATTTTAAAATAACTATACCAGCA
GGAGGACGTCCAGACACAGCATAGGCTACCTGGCCATGCCCAACCGGTGGGACATTTGAGTTGCTTGCTT
GGCACTGTCCTCTCATGCGTTGGGTCCACTCAGTAGATGCCTGTTGAATTGGGTACGCGGCCAGCTTGGC
TGTGGAATGTGTGTCAGTTAGGGTGTGGAAAGTCCCCAGGCTCCCCAGCAGGCAGAAGTATGCAAAGCAT
GCATCTCAATTAGTCAGCAACCAGGTGTGGAAAGTCCCCAGGCTCCCCAGCAGGCAGAAGTATGCAAAGC
ATGCATCTCAATTAGTCAGCAACCATAGTCCCGCCCCTAACTCCGCCCATCCCGCCCCTAACTCCGCCCA
GTTCCGCCCATTCTCCGCCCCATGGCTGACTAATTTTTTTTATTTATGCAGAGGCCGAGGCCGCCTCGGC
CTCTGAGCTATTCCAGAAGTAGTGAGGAGGCTTTTTTGGAGGCCTAGGCTTTTGCAAAAAGCTCCTCGAG
GAACTGAAAAACCAGAAAGTTAATTCCCTATAGTGAGTCGTATTAAATTCGTAATCATGTCATAGCTGTT
TCCTGTGTGAAATTGTTATCCGCTCACAATTCCACACAACATACGAGCCGGAAGCATAAAGTGTAAAGCC
TGGGGTGCCTAATGAGTGAGCTAACTCACATTAATTGCGTTGCGCTCACTGCCCGCTTTCCAGTCGGGAA
ACCTGTCGTGCCAGCTGCATTAATGAATCGGCCAACGCGCGGGGAGAGGCGGTTTGCGTATTGGGCGCTC
TTCCGCTTCCTCGCTCACTGACTCGCTGCGCTCGGTCGTTCGGCTGCGGCGAGCGGTATCAGCTCACTCA
AAGGCGGTAATACGGTTATCCACAGAATCAGGGGATAACGCAGGAAAGAACATGTGAGCAAAAGGCCAGC
AAAAGGCCAGGAACCGTAAAAAGGCCGCGTTGCTGGCGTTTTTCCATAGGCTCCGCCCCCCTGACGAGCA
TCACAAAAATCGACGCTCAAGTCAGAGGTGGCGAAACCCGACAGGACTATAAAGATACCAGGCGTTTCCC
CCTGGAAGCTCCCTCGTGCGCTCTCCTGTTCCGACCCTGCCGCTTACCGGATACCTGTCCGCCTTTCTCC
CTTCGGGAAGCGTGGCGCTTTCTCATAGCTCACGCTGTAGGTATCTCAGTTCGGTGTAGGTCGTTCGCTC
CAAGCTGGGCTGTGTGCACGAACCCCCCGTTCAGCCCGACCGCTGCGCCTTATCCGGTAACTATCGTCTT
GAGTCCAACCCGGTAAGACACGACTTATCGCCACTGGCAGCAGCCACTGGTAACAGGATTAGCAGAGCGA
GGTATGTAGGCGGTGCTACAGAGTTCTTGAAGTGGTGGCCTAACTACGGCTACACTAGAAGAACAGTATT
TGGTATCTGCGCTCTGCTGAAGCCAGTTACCTTCGGAAAAAGAGTTGGTAGCTCTTGATCCGGCAAACAA
ACCACCGCTGGTAGCGGTGGTTTTTTTGTTTGCAAGCAGCAGATTACGCGCAGAAAAAAAGGATCTCAAG
AAGATCCTTTGATCTTTTCTACGGGGTCTGACGCTCAGTGGAACGAAAACTCACGTTAAGGGATTTTGGT
CATGAGATTATCAAAAAGGATCTTCACCTAGATCCTTTTAAATTAAAAATGAAGTTTTAAATCAATCTAA
AGTATATATGAGTAAACTTGGTCTGACAGTTACCAATGCTTAATCAGTGAGGCACCTATCTCAGCGATCT
GTCTATTTCGTTCATCCATAGTTGCCTGACTCCCCGTCGTGTAGATAACTACGATACGGGAGGGCTTACC
ATCTGGCCCCAGTGCTGCAATGATACCGCGAGACCCACGCTCACCGGCTCCAGATTTATCAGCAATAAAC
CAGCCAGCCGGAAGGGCCGAGCGCAGAAGTGGTCCTGCAACTTTATCCGCCTCCATCCAGTCTATTAATT
GTTGCCGGGAAGCTAGAGTAAGTAGTTCGCCAGTTAATAGTTTGCGCAACGTTGTTGCCATTGCTACAGG
CATCGTGGTGTCACGCTCGTCGTTTGGTATGGCTTCATTCAGCTCCGGTTCCCAACGATCAAGGCGAGTT
ACATGATCCCCCATGTTGTGCAAAAAAGCGGTTAGCTCCTTCGGTCCTCCGATCGTTGTCAGAAGTAAGT
TGGCCGCAGTGTTATCACTCATGGTTATGGCAGCACTGCATAATTCTCTTACTGTCATGCCATCCGTAAG
ATGCTTTTCTGTGACTGGTGAGTACTCAACCAAGTCATTCTGAGAATAGTGTATGCGGCGACCGAGTTGC
TCTTGCCCGGCGTCAATACGGGATAATACCGCGCCACATAGCAGAACTTTAAAAGTGCTCATCATTGGAA
AACGTTCTTCGGGGCGAAAACTCTCAAGGATCTTACCGCTGTTGAGATCCAGTTCGATGTAACCCACTCG
TGCACCCAACTGATCTTCAGCATCTTTTACTTTCACCAGCGTTTCTGGGTGAGCAAAAACAGGAAGGCAA
AATGCCGCAAAAAAGGGAATAAGGGCGACACGGAAATGTTGAATACTCATACTCTTCCTTTTTCAATATT
ATTGAAGCATTTATCAGGGTTATTGTCTCATGAGCGGATACATATTTGAATGTATTTAGAAAAATAAACA
AATAGGGGTTCCGCGCACATTTCCCCGAAAAGTGCCACCTG
[124 nt withheld, positions 6412-6535]
C
[91 nt withheld, positions 6537-6627]
A
[49 nt withheld, positions 6629-6677]
CCTTTGACGTTGGAGTCCACGTTCTTT
[37 nt withheld, positions 6705-6741]
ACCCTATCTCGGTCTATTCTTTTGATTTATAAGGGATTTTGCCGATTTCGGCCTATTGGTTAAAAAATGA
GCTGATTTAACAAAAATTTAACGCGAATTTTAACAAAATATTAACGCTTACAATTTCCATTCGCCATTCA
GGCTGCGCAACTGTTGGGAA
Features (pLannotate 1.2.2; 16 found; start..end, strand, type, name):
    284..663     +  enhancer       CMV enhancer: human cytomegalovirus immediate early enhancer
    665..864     +  promoter       CMV promoter: human cytomegalovirus (CMV) immediate early promoter
    922..942     +  CDS            FLAG (fragment): FLAG® epitope tag, followed by an enterokinase cleavage site
    952..3192    +  CDS            SMURF2: SMUF2_HUMAN - Experimental evidence at protein level: Swiss-Prot protein existence level 1. (Microbial infection) In case of filoviruses Ebola/EBOV and Marburg/MARV infection, the complex formed by viral matrix protein VP40 and SMURF2 facilitates virus budding. From Homo sapiens (Human).
   3208..3830    +  polyA_signal   hGH poly(A) signal: human growth hormone polyadenylation signal
   3859..4188    +  promoter       SV40 promoter: SV40 enhancer and early promoter
   4227..4245    -  promoter       T7 promoter: promoter for bacteriophage T7 RNA polymerase
   4283..4299    -  protein_bind   lac operator: The lac repressor binds to the lac operator to inhibit transcription in E. coli. This inhibition can be relieved by adding lactose or isopropyl-β-D-thiogalactopyranoside (IPTG). lac repressor encoded by lacI
   4307..4337    -  promoter       lac promoter: promoter for the E. coli lac operon
   4352..4373    -  protein_bind   CAP binding site: CAP binding activates transcription in the presence of cAMP. E. coli catabolite activator protein
   4386..4478    -  CDS            lacI (fragment): lac repressor; lacI; The lac repressor binds to the lac operator to inhibit transcription in E. coli. This inhibition can be relieved by adding lactose or isopropyl-β-D-thiogalactopyranoside (IPTG).
   4661..5249    -  rep_origin     ori: high-copy-number ColE1/pMB1/pBR322/pUC origin of replication
   5420..6280    -  CDS            AmpR: β-lactamase; bla; confers resistance to ampicillin, carbenicillin, and related antibiotics
   6281..6385    -  promoter       AmpR promoter: bla
   6412..6840    +  rep_origin     f1 ori (sequence partly withheld): f1 bacteriophage origin of replication; arrow indicates direction of (+) strand synthesis
   6871..124     -  CDS            lacZα (fragment) (across the origin): LacZα fragment of β-galactosidase; lacZ fragment
