[The description below was written by a language model from this plasmid's Addgene catalogue record and pLannotate feature annotations shown in this document.]
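Description:
pCMV5B-Flag-Smurf2 wt is a mammalian expression plasmid built on the pCMV5 backbone that drives expression of wild-type human SMURF2, a ubiquitin E3 ligase, with an N-terminal FLAG epitope tag. The sequenced plasmid is about 6.9 kb, consistent with a roughly 4.7 kb backbone carrying a 2.3 kb insert cloned between ClaI and XbaI sites, both of which are retained. In E. coli it is maintained at high copy through a ColE1/pUC-type origin and selected with ampicillin via the β-lactamase gene under its own promoter. An f1 origin is also present, which permits single-stranded DNA production. Remnants of cloning-vector sequence (lac promoter and operator, CAP site, lacI and lacZα fragments, and a T7 promoter) sit in the backbone and play no evident role in expression of the insert.

The expression cassette consists of the human cytomegalovirus immediate early enhancer and promoter, followed by the FLAG sequence, the SMURF2 open reading frame, and the human growth hormone polyadenylation signal, giving strong constitutive transcription after transfection into mammalian cells. An SV40 enhancer/early promoter region lies downstream of the poly(A) signal. This region normally includes the SV40 origin, which can support episomal amplification in cells expressing large T antigen, but no mammalian selection marker is annotated, so the plasmid is suited to transient expression. The FLAG tag allows detection and immunoprecipitation of the protein with anti-FLAG antibodies. The associated publication concerns Smad7 binding to Smurf2 to form an E3 ligase that targets the TGF-β receptor for degradation, so the construct is typically used for overexpression, interaction and ubiquitination studies in TGF-β signalling. The "wt" designation marks it as the unmutated form of the protein.
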