Addgene plasmid #11746: pCMV5B-Flag-Smurf2 wt
Depositing lab: Jeff Wrana. Depositing organization: Sinai Health System. Publication: Smad7 binds to Smurf2 to form an E3 ubiquitin ligase that targets the TGF beta receptor for degradation. Kavsak P, Rasmussen RK, Causing CG, Bonni S, Zhu H, Thomsen GH, Wrana JL. Mol Cell. 2000 Dec . 6(6):1365-75. 10.1016/S1097-2765(00)00134-9 PubMed 11163210.
Backbone
  Vector backbone: pCMV5
  Backbone size w/o insert (bp): 4700
  Vector type: Mammalian Expression
Growth in bacteria
  Bacterial resistance: Ampicillin, 100 μg/mL
  Growth temperature: 37°C
  Growth strain: DH5alpha
  Copy number: High Copy
Gene/Insert
  Gene/Insert name: SMURF2
  Species: H. sapiens (human)
  Insert size (bp): 2300
  GenBank ID: NM_022739
  Entrez Gene: SMURF2
  Tag / fusion protein: Flag (N terminal on insert)
  Cloning method: Restriction Enzyme; 5′ cloning site ClaI (not destroyed); 3′ cloning site XbaI (not destroyed)
  Sequencing primers: 5′ CMV-F
Terms and licenses: Academic/Nonprofit Terms; Industry Terms
How to cite: pCMV5B-Flag-Smurf2 wt was a gift from Jeff Wrana (Addgene plasmid # 11746 ; http://n2t.net/addgene:11746 ; RRID:Addgene_11746)
