>Addgene plasmid #11746 | pCMV5B-Flag-Smurf2 wt | addgene partial sequence | sequence record 91357 | hGH-PA-R 5'-CCAGCTTGGTTCCCAATAGA-3'
ACTTGCCCCTTGCTCCATACCACCCCCCTCCACCCCATAATATTATAGAAGGACACCTAGTCAGACAAAA
TGATGCAACTTAATTTTATTAGGACAAGGCTGGTGGGCACTGGAGTGGCAACTTCCAGGGCCAGGAGAGG
CACTGGGGAGGGGTCACAGGGATGCCACCCGGGTCTAGATTGTCATTCCACAGCAAATCCACATGTTTCT
TCAATGGCTGTTAGCAGCTTTTCATATAGCTTTTCATAGCTTTCATAGGGTGGAATGTCTATTCGATTGA
AGCAAGTGTGGGCTTTCGGCAGGTTGTTAGTGCAGGCATCAATCTGGTGTATGGTAAAGAGTCTCGGGCC
TGCAGCACCTTGCAATGCTTTGAAGCCCTGCAGAGGCACTCGAGAGGATCCTGTCACAAACTGAAGCAAT
CTTGCTCGTCGCTCTTCATCAAAAAACTCCACAGCTTTCCAGAACCATTTGACAATGTTGCTGTCTGGTG
TACAGTGTTTTAACCGGGTGTTTACCTTCCAGTCATTAACATCTATCTTTCCAAGTCCACAAATAATGAG
CTCTAACTCCTTCTCATCAAATGTCTTCAGCAGATGTTGTGGAATTACTTCATTAAATCCTTTCTGCAGA
GCCAAGAATTGAGCCTCAATGCCTCGTAAAAATCTCCAGTTCACATAGAGCCTGACATATTCTTTTTTAT
TTTCTTCATTAACAGGGATACTTTTGCCATTTGGTTTAAGTTCATGCTGAATAATTTCACCATATGCATT
ATGTTCAACACAGAAGGTATGGTCCAAAACACCTGTAATATCATTCTCAAGTATCCACACTAAACTGTTG
TGAAGATCCGGATCTACTAACTCCATGTCATCCAAGGTAATTGACTTCCCAAGCAATTGCTTATAAAAAG
GCAATGTGAAACCCCCATCAATATAATGTCCATGAAACACAGCCAT
