>Addgene plasmid #11746 | pCMV5B-Flag-Smurf2 wt | addgene partial sequence | sequence record 91358 | CMV-F 5'-CGCAAATGGGCGGTAGGCGTG-3'
CTCGTTTAGTGAACCGTCAGAATTGATCTGGTACCACGCGATATCGATACCATGGACTACAAGGACGACG
ATGACAAGGGTCGACAATCTAACCCCGGACGCCGGAGGAACGGGCCCGTCAAGCTGCGCCTGACAGTACT
CTGTGCAAAAAACCTGGTGAAAAAGGATTTTTTCCGACTTCCTGATCCATTTGCTAAGGTGGTGGTTGAT
GGATCTGGGCAATGCCATTCTACAGATACTGTGAAGAATACGCTTGATCCAAAGTGGAATCAGCATTATG
ACCTGTATATTGGAAAGTCTGATTCAGTTACGATCAGTGTATGGAATCACAAGAAGATCCATAAGAAACA
AGGTGCTGGATTTCTCGGTTGTGTTCGTCTTCTTTCCAATGCCATCAACCGCCTCAAAGACACTGGTTAT
CAGAGGTTGGATTTATGCAAACTCGGGCCAAATGACAATGATACAGTTAGAGGACAGATAGTAGTAAGTC
TTCAGTCCAGAGACCGAATAGGCACAGGAGGACAAGTTGTGGACTGCAGTCGTTTATTTGATAACGATTT
ACCAGACGGCTGGGAAGAAAGGAGAACCGCCTCTGGAAGAATCCAGTATCTAAACCATATAACAAGAACT
ACGCAATGGGAGCGCCCAACACGACCGGCATCCGAATATTCTAGCCCTGGCAGACCTCTTAGCTGCTTTG
TTGATGAGAACACTCCAATTAGTGGAACAAATGGTGCAACATGTGGACAGTCTTCAGATCCCAGGCTGGC
AGAGAGGAGAGTCAGGTCACAACGACATAGAAATTACATGAGCAGAACACATTTACATACTCCTCCAGAC
CTACCAGAAGGCTATGAACAGAGGACAACGCAACAAGGCCAGGTGTATTTCTTACATACACAGACTGGTG
TGAGCACATGGCATGATCCAAGAGTGCCCAGGGATC
